>Addgene plasmid #120540 | pEF1-MH.Bl-mDcrSOM | depositor full sequence | sequence record 229072 | pEF1-MH.Bl-mDcrSOM sequence 10820 bps
ACGCGTGAGGCTCCGGTGCCCGTCAGTGGGCAGAGCGCACATCGCCCACAGTCCCCGAGAAGTTGGGGGG
AGGGGTCGGCAATTGAACCGGTGCCTAGAGAAAGTGGCGCGGGGTAAACTGGGAAAGTGATGTCGTGTAC
TGGCTCCGCCTTTTTCCCGAGGGTGGGGGAGAACCGTATATAAGTGCAGTAGTCGCCGTGAACGTTCTTT
TTCGCAACGGGTTTGCCGCCAGAACACAGGTAAGTGCCGTGTGTGGTTCCCGCGGGCCTGGCCTCTTTAC
GGGTTATGGCCCTTGCGTGCCTTGAATTACTTCCACGCCCCTGGCTGCAGTACGTGATTCTTGATCCCGA
GCTTCGGGTTGGAAGTGGGTGGGAGAGTTCGAGGCCTTGCGCTTAAGGAGCCCCTTCGCCTCGTGCTTGA
GTTGAGGCCTGGCCTGGGCGCTGGGGCCGCCGCGTGCGAATCTGGTGGCACCTTCGCGCCTGTCTCGCTG
CTTTCGATAAGTCTCTAGCCATTTAAAATTTTTGATGACCTGCTGCGACGCTTTTTTTCTGGCAAGATAG
TCTTGTAAATGCGGGCCAAGATCTGCACACTGGTATTTCGGTTTTTGGGGCCGCGGGCGGCGACGGGGCC
CGTGCGTCCCAGCGCACATGTTCGGCGAGGCGGGGCCTGCGAGCGCGGCCACCGAGAATCGGACGGGGGT
AGTCTCAAGCTGGCCGGCCTGCTCTGGTGCCTGGCCTCGCGCCGCCGTGTATCGCCCCGCCCTGGGCGGC
AAGGCTGGCCCGGTCGGCACCAGTTGCGTGAGCGGAAAGATGGCCGCTTCCCGGCCCTGCTGCAGGGAGC
TCAAAATGGAGGACGCGGCGCTCGGGAGAGCGGGCGGGTGAGTCACCCACACAAAGGAAAAGGGCCTTTC
CGTCCTCAGCCGTCGCTTCATGTGACTCCACGGAGTACCGGGCGCCGTCCAGGCACCTCGATTAGTTCTC
GAGCTTTTGGAGTACGTCGTCTTTAGGTTGGGGGGAGGGGTTTTATGCGATGGAGTTTCCCCACACTGAG
TGGGTGGAGACTGAAGTTAGGCCAGCTTGGCACTTGATGTAATTCTCCTTGGAATTTGCCCTTTTTGAGT
TTGGATCTTGGTTCATTCTCAAGCCTCAGACAGTGGTTCAAAGTTTTTTTCTTCCATTTCAGGTGTCGTG
ACGCGTCCCACTGCTTACTGGCTTATCGAAATTAATACGACTCACTATAGGGAGACCCAAGCTGGCTAGT
TAAGCTTACCATGGCAGGCCTGCAGCTCATGACCCCTGCTTCCTCACCAATGGGTCCTTTCTTTGGACTG
CCATGGCAACAAGAAGCAATTCATGATAACATTTATACGCCAAGAAAATACCAGGTTGAGCTGCTGGAAG
CAGCTCTGGACCATAACACAATTGTGTGCTTGAACACTGGCTCAGGGAAGACGTTCATCGCGGTCCTGCT
CACCAAAGAGCTGGCCCATCAGATCAGGGGCGACCTCAACCCGCATGCAAAAAGGACCGTGTTCCTCGTC
AACTCTGCAAACCAGGTTGCTCAACAAGTGTCAGCCGTCAGAACTCACTCGGATCTCAAGGTTGGAGAGT
ACTCAGACCTAGAAGTAAATGCATCTTGGACAAAAGAGAGATGGAGCCAAGAGTTTACTAAGCACCAGGT
TCTCATTATGACTTGCTATGTCGCCTTGACTGTTTTGAAAAATGGTTACTTATCACTGTCAGACATTAAC
CTTTTGGTGTTTGATGAGTGTCATCTTGCGATTCTAGACCACCCCTATCGTGAAATTATGAAGCTCTGTG
AGAGTTGTCCATCATGCCCTCGAATTTTGGGACTAACTGCTTCCATTTTAAATGGGAAATGTGATCCAGA
GGAATTGGAAGAGAAGATTCAGAAACTGGAGCGAATTCTCAGGAGTGACGCTGAGACGGCGACTGACTTG
GTGGTCCTGGACAGATACACTTCTCAGCCTTGTGAGATTGTGGTAGACTGTGGACCGTTTACTGACAGAA
GTGGGCTGTATGAGAGATTGCTGATGGAGTTAGAAGCAGCACTTGATTTTATCAATGATTGTAATGTAGC
TGTACATTCAAAGGAAAGAGATTCTACTTTGATTTCCAAACAAATCCTCTCAGACTGCCGTGCAGTGTTG
GTTGTTCTGGGACCCTGGTGTGCAGATAAAGTAGCTGGGATGATGGTAAGAGAACTTCAGAAGTACATCA
AACATGAGCAAGAGGAGCTACACAGGAAGTTCCTATTGTTTACAGACACCTTGTTAAGGAAAATACACGC
CCTGTGTGAAGAGTACTTCTCACCTGCCTCACTTGACCTGAAGTATGTAACTCCCAAAGTCATGAAACTG
CTCGAGATCCTGCGCAAATACAAGCCCTATGAGCGACAGCAGTTTGAAAGTGTTGAGTGGTACAATAACA
GGAATCAGGATAATTACGTGTCCTGGAGTGATTCCGAGGATGACGATGATGACGAAGAAATTGAAGAAAA
AGAAAAGCCAGAGACAAATTTTCCTTCTCCGTTTACCAATATTTTATGTGGGATTATTTTTGTGGAAAGA
AGATACACAGCAGTTGTCCTAAACAGATTGATAAAGGAAGCTGGCAAACAAGATCCAGAGCTGGCTTATA
TCAGCAGCAACTTTATAACTGGACACGGCATTGGAAAGAACCAGCCTCGCAGCAAACAGATGGAGGCGGA
GTTCAGAAAGCAGGAGGAGGTACTTAGGAAATTTCGAGCTCATGAGACCAACCTGCTCATTGCAACAAGT
GTTGTAGAAGAGGGTGTGGATATTCCCAAGTGCAATTTGGTGGTTCGTTTTGATTTGCCTACAGAGTATC
GATCATATGTCCAGTCTAAAGGACGGGCACGAGCGCCGATCTCTAATTACGTAATGTTAGCAGATACAGA
CAAGATAAAGAGCTTTGAAGAAGACCTCAAGACCTACAAAGCTATTGAAAAGATCTTAAGGAACAAGTGT
TCGAAGTCAGCGGATGGTGCTGAGGCGGACGTCCATGCTGGTGTAGATGATGAGGATGCTTTCCCGCCAT
ATGTGCTGAGGCCTGATGATGGGGGTCCTCGAGTCACAATCAACACTGCCATTGGACACATCAACAGATA
TTGTGCTCGATTACCAAGTGATCCGTTTACGCATCTAGCTCCCAAATGTAGAACCCGAGAATTGCCTGAT
GGTACATTTTATTCAACTCTTTATCTTCCGATTAACTCACCTCTTCGAGCCTCCATTGTTGGTCCACCGA
TGGACAGTGTACGGTTGGCTGAAAGAGTGGTAGCTCTCATTTGCTGTGAAAAACTGCACAAAATTGGTGA
ACTGGATGAACACTTGATGCCAGTTGGGAAAGAGACTGTTAAATATGAAGAAGAGCTGGACTTACATGAC
GAGGAGGAGACCAGTGTTCCCGGGAGACCAGGGTCCACAAAACGACGGCAGTGCTACCCCAAAGCAATTC
CAGAGTGCTTGAGGGAGAGTTACCCCAAACCCGACCAGCCTTGTTACCTGTATGTGATAGGAATGGTCTT
AACTACCCCCCTCCCTGATGAACTCAACTTCAGGCGGCGGAAGCTCTACCCACCTGAGGACACCACAAGA
TGCTTTGGGATCCTGACAGCCAAACCCATACCTCAGATTCCTCACTTTCCTGTGTATACACGCTCTGGAG
AGGTCACCATATCCATCGAGCTGAAGAAGTCTGGTTTCACATTGTCTCAACAAATGCTCGAGCTGATTAC
AAGATTGCACCAGTACATATTCTCACATATTCTCCGGCTTGAGAAGCCTGCCCTGGAGTTTAAACCTACA
GGCGCGGAGTCAGCCTACTGTGTTCTACCTCTTAATGTTGTTAATGACTCCGGCACTTTGGACATTGACT
TTAAATTCATGGAGGATATTGAGAAGTCGGAAGCTCGGATAGGCATTCCTAGCACCAAGTATTCAAAGGA
AACACCGTTTGTCTTTAAGTTAGAAGATTACCAAGATGCAGTGATCATTCCAAGATACCGCAATTTTGAT
CAGCCTCATCGATTTTATGTAGCTGATGTATATACGGATCTTACCCCACTCAGTAAATTTCCTTCCCCTG
AATATGAAACTTTTGCAGAATATTATAAAACAAAGTATAACCTTGACCTGACCAATCTCAACCAGCCACT
GCTGGATGTTGACCACACATCTTCCAGACTGAACCTTTTGACACCTCGGCATTTGAATCAGAAGGGGAAA
GCACTTCCTCTAAGCAGTGCTGAGAAGAGGAAGGCCAAATGGGAAAGTCTGCAGAACAAACAGATCCTGG
TTCCGGAACTCTGTGCTATACATCCAATCCCAGCATCACTGTGGAGAAAAGCGGTTTGTCTCCCCAGCAT
ACTGTATCGCCTTCACTGCCTTCTGACTGCAGAGGAACTAAGAGCTCAGACAGCCAGCGATGCTGGTGTG
GGTGTCAGATCACTTCCCGTGGATTTTAGATACCCTAACTTAGACTTCGGGTGGAAAAAATCTATTGATA
GCAAGTCTTTCATCTCAAGCTGTAACTCCTCGTTGGCTGAGAGTGATAATTACTGTAAGCACAGCACAAC
TGTAGTCCCTGAACATGCTGCACATCAAGGTGCTACTAGACCCTCCTTAGAAAACCATGACCAAATGTCT
GTGAACTGCAAAAGGTTGCCCGCTGAGTCACCTGCTAAGCTCCAAAGTGAGGTTTCAACGGATCTTACAG
CAATTAATGGTCTTTCTTACAATAAAAACCTTGCCAATGGCAGTTATGATTTAGTTAACAGAGACTTTTG
CCAAGGAAATCAGCTGAATTACTTCAAGCAGGAAATACCTGTACAACCAACTACCTCATATCCCATTCAG
AATTTGTACAATTATGAGAACCAGCCCAAGCCCAGCAATGAATGTCCTCTACTGAGTAATACGTACCTTG
ATGGGAACGCTAACACATCTACCTCAGATGGAAGCCCCGCGGTGTCCACGATGCCTGCCATGATGAATGC
TGTTAAAGCACTCAAGGACAGGATGGACTCTGAGCAGAGCCCTTCTGTTGGGTACTCCTCAAGGACTCTT
GGCCCCAATCCGGGACTGATTCTCCAGGCTTTGACACTGTCAAATGCCAGTGATGGGTTTAACCTGGAGC
GGCTTGAGATGCTTGGCGACTCCTTTTTAAAGCATGCTATCACCACATATCTGTTTTGCACGTACCCTGA
TGCTCATGAAGGCCGCCTTTCATATATGAGAAGCAAAAAGGTCAGCAACTGTAACCTGTATCGCCTTGGC
AAGAAGAAGGGACTGCCCAGCCGCATGGTGGTGTCGATATTCGATCCTCCTGTGAATTGGCTTCCTCCTG
GTTATGTGGTAAACCAAGACAAAAGTAACTCAGAGAAGTGGGAAAAGGATGAAATGACAAAAGACTGCTT
GCTGGCTAATGGCAAACTGGGTGAGGCCTGTGAGGAGGAGGAGGACCTGACGTGGAGGGCCCCCAAGGAG
GAGGCCGAGGATGAGGACGACTTCCTGGAGTATGACCAGGAGCATATCCAGTTTATAGACAGCATGCTCA
TGGGCTCGGGCGCCTTCGTGAGGAAAATCTCTCTGTCGCCCTTCTCAGCCTCCGACTCTGCATACGAATG
GAAGATGCCCAAGAAGGCCTCCTTGGGCAGTATGCCGTTTGCCTCGGGCCTTGAGGATTTTGATTACAGC
TCTTGGGATGCGATGTGCTATCTGGATCCTAGCAAAGCCGTTGAAGAGGATGACTTTGTGGTAGGTTTCT
GGAATCCATCAGAAGAGAACTGTGGCGTCGACACAGGGAAGCAGTCCATTTCTTACGACTTGCACACGGA
GCAGTGCATTGCTGACAAGAGCATAGCGGACTGTGTGGAGGCCCTGCTGGGCTGCTACTTAACCAGCTGC
GGCGAGAGGGCTGCTCAGCTCTTCCTCTGTTCGCTGGGGCTGAAGGTGCTCCCAGTAATCAAAAGGACCA
GCCGGGAGAAGGCCTTGGACCCTGCTCAGGAGAACGGAAGCAGCCAACAAAAGAGCCTTTCAGGGAGCTG
TGCCTCTCCAGTTGGCCCACGCTCCTCTGCAGGGAAAGACTTGGAGTACGGCTGCCTGAAGATCCCACCG
AGGTGCATGTTTGACCATCCAGACGCAGAGAAAACCCTCAACCACCTGATATCTGGGTTTGAAACTTTTG
AGAAGAAAATTAACTATAGATTCAAGAATAAGGCTTATCTTCTGCAGGCTTTTACACACGCCTCCTACCA
CTACAACACTATCACTGATTGTTACCAGCGCTTAGAATTCCTGGGAGATGCGATTTTGGACTACCTCATA
ACCAAGCACCTTTATGAAGACCCACGGCAGCATTCTCCAGGGGTCTTGACTGACTTGCGCTCTGCCCTTG
TCAATAACACCATCTTTGCATCATTGGCTGTGAAGTATGACTACCACAAGTACTTTAAAGCTGTCTCTCC
TGAGCTCTTTCATGTTATTGATGACTTTGTGAAGTTTCAGCTTGAGAAGAACGAAATGCAAGGAATGGAC
TCTGAGCTTAGGAGATCCGAGGAGGATGAGGAGAAAGAAGAGGATATCGAAGTCCCCAAGGCCATGGGGG
ACATTTTTGAGTCTCTTGCTGGTGCCATTTATATGGACAGTGGGATGTCTCTGGAGGTGGTCTGGCAGGT
GTACTATCCGATGATGCAGCCTCTAATAGAAAAGTTTTCTGCAAATGTGCCTCGTTCTCCAGTGAGAGAA
TTGCTCGAGATGGAACCAGAAACTGCCAAGTTTAGCCCAGCGGAGAGAACTTATGATGGAAAGGTCAGAG
TCACCGTGGAAGTGGTGGGAAAGGGGAAATTTAAAGGTGTTGGCCGGAGCTACAGGATCGCCAAGTCTGC
TGCAGCACGAAGGGCCCTCCGCAGCCTCAAAGCTAACCAGCCTCAGGTTCCTAACAGCTCGCTAGAGGGC
CCGCGGTTCGAACAAAAACTCATCTCAGAAGAGGATCTGAATATGCATACCGGTCATCATCACCATCACC
ATTGAGTTTAAACCCGCTGATCAGCCTCGACTGTGCCTTCTAGTTGCCAGCCATCTGTTGTTTGCCCCTC
CCCCGTGCCTTCCTTGACCCTGGAAGGTGCCACTCCCACTGTCCTTTCCTAATAAAATGAGGAAATTGCA
TCGCATTGTCTGAGTAGGTGTCATTCTATTCTGGGGGGTGGGGTGGGGCAGGACAGCAAGGGGGAGGATT
GGGAAGACAATAGCAGGCATGCTGGGGATGCGGTGGGCTCTATGGCTTCTGAGGCGGAAAGAACCCGGTA
GGCGCCAACCGGCTCCGTTCTTTGGTGGCCCCTTCGCGCCACCTTCTACTCCTCCCCTAGTCAGGAAGTT
CCCCCCCGCCCCGCAGCTCGCGTCGTGCAGGACGTGACAAATGGAAGTAGCACGTCTCACTAGTCTCGTG
CAGATGGACAGCACCGCTGAGCAATGGAAGCGGGTAGGCCTTTGGGGCAGCGGCCAATAGCAGCTTTGCT
CCTTCGCTTTCTGGGCTCAGAGGCTGGGAAGGGGTGGGTCCGGGGGCGGGCTCAGGGGCGGGCTCAGGGG
CGGGGCGGGCGCCCGAAGGTCCTCCGGAGGCCCGGCATTCTGCACGCTTCAAAAGCGCACGTCTGCCGCG
CTGTTCTCCTCTTCCTCATCTCCGGGCCTTTCGACCTGCAGCCCAAGCTAGCATCGGCATAGTATATCGG
CATAGTATAATACGACAAGGTGAGGAACTAAACCATGGCCAAGCCTTTGTCTCAAGAAGAATCCACCCTC
ATTGAAAGAGCAACGGCTACAATCAACAGCATCCCCATCTCTGAAGACTACAGCGTCGCCAGCGCAGCTC
TCTCTAGCGACGGCCGCATCTTCACTGGTGTCAATGTATATCATTTTACTGGGGGACCTTGTGCAGAACT
CGTGGTGCTGGGCACTGCTGCTGCTGCGGCAGCTGGCAACCTGACTTGTATCGTCGCGATCGGAAATGAG
AACAGGGGCATCTTGAGCCCCTGCGGACGGTGCCGACAGGTGCTTCTCGATCTGCATCCTGGGATCAAAG
CCATAGTGAAGGACAGTGATGGACAGCCGACGGCAGTTGGGATTCGTGAATTGCTGCCCTCTGGTTATGT
GTGGGAGGGCTAAGCACTTCGTGGCCGAGGAGCAGGACTGACACGTGCTACGAGATTTCGATTCCACCGC
CGCCTTCTATGAAAGGTTGGGCTTCGGAATCGTTTTCCGGGACGCCGGCTGGATGATCCTCCAGCGCGGG
GATCTCATGCTGGAGTTCTTCGCCCACCCCAACTTGTTTATTGCAGCTTATAATGGTTACAAATAAAGCA
ATAGCATCACAAATTTCACAAATAAAGCATTTTTTTCACTGCATTCTAGTTGTGGTTTGTCCAAACTCAT
CAATGTATCTTATCATGTCTGTATGCATGGCGGTAATACGGTTATCCACAGAATCAGGGGATAACGCAGG
AAAGAACATGTGAGCAAAAGGCCAGCAAAAGGCCAGGAACCGTAAAAAGGCCGCGTTGCTGGCGTTTTTC
CATAGGCTCCGCCCCCCTGACGAGCATCACAAAAATCGACGCTCAAGTCAGAGGTGGCGAAACCCGACAG
GACTATAAAGATACCAGGCGTTTCCCCCTGGAAGCTCCCTCGTGCGCTCTCCTGTTCCGACCCTGCCGCT
TACCGGATACCTGTCCGCCTTTCTCCCTTCGGGAAGCGTGGCGCTTTCTCATAGCTCACGCTGTAGGTAT
CTCAGTTCGGTGTAGGTCGTTCGCTCCAAGCTGGGCTGTGTGCACGAACCCCCCGTTCAGCCCGACCGCT
GCGCCTTATCCGGTAACTATCGTCTTGAGTCCAACCCGGTAAGACACGACTTATCGCCACTGGCAGCAGC
CACTGGTAACAGGATTAGCAGAGCGAGGTATGTAGGCGGTGCTACAGAGTTCTTGAAGTGGTGGCCTAAC
TACGGCTACACTAGAAGGACAGTATTTGGTATCTGCGCTCTGCTGAAGCCAGTTACCTTCGGAAAAAGAG
TTGGTAGCTCTTGATCCGGCAAACAAACCACCGCTGGTAGCGGTGGTTTTTTTGTTTGCAAGCAGCAGAT
TACGCGCAGAAAAAAAGGATCTCAAGAAGATCCTTTGATCTTTTCTACGGGGTCTGACGCTCAGTGGAAC
GAAAACTCACGTTAAGGGATTTTGGTCATGAGATTATCAAAAAGGATCTTCACCTAGATCCTTTTAAATT
AAAAATGAAGTTTTAAATCAATCTAAAGTATATATGAGTAACCTGAGGCTGACAGTTACCAATGCTTAAT
CAGTGAGGCACCTATCTCAGCGATCTGTCTATTTCGTTCATCCATAGTTGCCTGACTCCCCGTCGTGTAG
ATAACTACGATACGGGAGGGCTTACCATCTGGCCCCAGTGCTGCAATGATACCGCGAGACCCACGCTCAC
CGGCTCCAGATTTATCAGCAATAAACCAGCCAGCCGGAAGGGCCGAGCGCAGAAGTGGTCCTGCAACTTT
ATCCGCCTCCATCCAGTCTATTAATTGTTGCCGGGAAGCTAGAGTAAGTAGTTCGCCAGTTAATAGTTTG
CGCAACGTTGTTGCCATTGCTACAGGCATCGTGGTGTCACGCTCGTCGTTTGGTATGGCTTCATTCAGCT
CCGGTTCCCAACGATCAAGGCGAGTTACATGATCCCCCATGTTGTGCAAAAAAGCGGTTAGCTCCTTCGG
TCCTCCGATCGTTGTCAGAAGTAAGTTGGCCGCAGTGTTATCACTCATGGTTATGGCAGCACTGCATAAT
TCTCTTACTGTCATGCCATCCGTAAGATGCTTTTCTGTGACTGGTGAGTACTCAACCAAGTCATTCTGAG
AATAGTGTATGCGGCGACCGAGTTGCTCTTGCCCGGCGTCAATACGGGATAATACCGCGCCACATAGCAG
AACTTTAAAAGTGCTCATCATTGGAAAACGTTCTTCGGGGCGAAAACTCTCAAGGATCTTACCGCTGTTG
AGATCCAGTTCGATGTAACCCACTCGTGCACCCAACTGATCTTCAGCATCTTTTACTTTCACCAGCGTTT
CAGGGTGAGCAAAAACAGGAAGGCAAAATGCCGCAAAAAAGGGAATAAGGGCGACACGGAAATGTTGAAT
ACTCATCCTCAGGACTCTCCCTTTTTCAATATTATTGAAGCATTTATCAGGGTTATTGTCTCATGAGCGG
ATACATATTTGAATGTATTTAGAAAAATAAACAAATAGGGGTTCCGCGCACATTTCCCCGAAAAGTGCCA
CCTG
[124 nt withheld, positions 10365-10488]
C
[91 nt withheld, positions 10490-10580]
A
[49 nt withheld, positions 10582-10630]
CCTTTGACGTTGGAGTCCACGTTCTTT
[37 nt withheld, positions 10658-10694]
ACCCTATCTCGGTCTATTCTTTTGATTTATAAGGGATTTTGCCGATTTCGGCCTATTGGTTAAAAAATGA
GCTGATTTAACAAAAATTTAACGCGAATTTTAACAAAATATTAACGCTTACAATTT
Features (pLannotate 1.2.2; 15 found; start..end, strand, type, name):
     28..239     +  promoter       EF-1α core promoter: core promoter for human elongation factor EF-1α
    240..1182    +  intron         EF-1α intron A: intron upstream of the start codon of human EF-1α
   1223..1241    +  promoter       T7 promoter: promoter for bacteriophage T7 RNA polymerase
   1265..6988    +  CDS            Dicer1: DICER_MOUSE - Also known as Dicer, Mdcr. Experimental evidence at protein level: Swiss-Prot protein existence level 1. [Isoform 2]: More active than isoform 1 to process long double-stranded RNA into siRNAs. Responsible for the accumulation of endogenous siRNAs observed in mouse oocytes compared to somatic cells and it regulates meiotic spindle organization in female germline. From Mus musculus (Mouse).
   7101..7325    +  polyA_signal   bGH poly(A) signal: bovine growth hormone polyadenylation signal
   7345..7733    +  promoter       PGK promoter (fragment): mouse phosphoglycerate kinase 1 promoter
   7752..7786    +  promoter       EM7 promoter (fragment): synthetic bacterial promoter&nbsp
   7805..8203    +  CDS            BSD: blasticidin S deaminase; Aspergillus terreus BSD; confers resistance to blasticidin
   8204..8231    +  CDS            BleoR (fragment): antibiotic-binding protein; Sh ble from Streptoalloteichus hindustanus; confers resistance to bleomycin, phleomycin, and Zeocin™
   8241..8366    +  CDS            ble (fragment): BLE_KLEPN - Experimental evidence at protein level: Swiss-Prot protein existence level 1. Binding protein with a strong affinity to the bleomycin family of antibiotics. Binds to CL990; an antimitotic-antibiotic compound. From Klebsiella pneumoniae.
   8361..8482    +  polyA_signal   SV40 poly(A) signal: SV40 polyadenylation signal
   8607..9195    -  rep_origin     ori: high-copy-number ColE1/pMB1/pBR322/pUC origin of replication
   9366..10226   -  CDS            AmpR: β-lactamase; bla; confers resistance to ampicillin, carbenicillin, and related antibiotics
  10234..10338   -  promoter       AmpR promoter: bla
  10365..10793   +  rep_origin     f1 ori (sequence partly withheld): f1 bacteriophage origin of replication; arrow indicates direction of (+) strand synthesis
