>Addgene plasmid #120540 | pEF1-MH.Bl-mDcrSOM | addgene full sequence | sequence record 240211 | Addgene NGS Result
GAGCTGATTTAACAAAAATTTAACGCGAATTTTAACAAAATATTAACGCTTACAATTTACGCGTGAGGCT
CCGGTGCCCGTCAGTGGGCAGAGCGCACATCGCCCACAGTCCCCGAGAAGTTGGGGGGAGGGGTCGGCAA
TTGAACCGGTGCCTAGAGAAAGTGGCGCGGGGTAAACTGGGAAAGTGATGTCGTGTACTGGCTCCGCCTT
TTTCCCGAGGGTGGGGGAGAACCGTATATAAGTGCAGTAGTCGCCGTGAACGTTCTTTTTCGCAACGGGT
TTGCCGCCAGAACACAGGTAAGTGCCGTGTGTGGTTCCCGCGGGCCTGGCCTCTTTACGGGTTATGGCCC
TTGCGTGCCTTGAATTACTTCCACGCCCCTGGCTGCAGTACGTGATTCTTGATCCCGAGCTTCGGGTTGG
AAGTGGGTGGGAGAGTTCGAGGCCTTGCGCTTAAGGAGCCCCTTCGCCTCGTGCTTGAGTTGAGGCCTGG
CCTGGGCGCTGGGGCCGCCGCGTGCGAATCTGGTGGCACCTTCGCGCCTGTCTCGCTGCTTTCGATAAGT
CTCTAGCCATTTAAAATTTTTGATGACCTGCTGCGACGCTTTTTTTCTGGCAAGATAGTCTTGTAAATGC
GGGCCAAGATCTGCACACTGGTATTTCGGTTTTTGGGGCCGCGGGCGGCGACGGGGCCCGTGCGTCCCAG
CGCACATGTTCGGCGAGGCGGGGCCTGCGAGCGCGGCCACCGAGAATCGGACGGGGGTAGTCTCAAGCTG
GCCGGCCTGCTCTGGTGCCTGGCCTCGCGCCGCCGTGTATCGCCCCGCCCTGGGCGGCAAGGCTGGCCCG
GTCGGCACCAGTTGCGTGAGCGGAAAGATGGCCGCTTCCCGGCCCTGCTGCAGGGAGCTCAAAATGGAGG
ACGCGGCGCTCGGGAGAGCGGGCGGGTGAGTCACCCACACAAAGGAAAAGGGCCTTTCCGTCCTCAGCCG
TCGCTTCATGTGACTCCACGGAGTACCGGGCGCCGTCCAGGCACCTCGATTAGTTCTCGAGCTTTTGGAG
TACGTCGTCTTTAGGTTGGGGGGAGGGGTTTTATGCGATGGAGTTTCCCCACACTGAGTGGGTGGAGACT
GAAGTTAGGCCAGCTTGGCACTTGATGTAATTCTCCTTGGAATTTGCCCTTTTTGAGTTTGGATCTTGGT
TCATTCTCAAGCCTCAGACAGTGGTTCAAAGTTTTTTTCTTCCATTTCAGGTGTCGTGACGCGTCCCACT
GCTTACTGGCTTATCGAAATTAATACGACTCACTATAGGGAGACCCAAGCTGGCTAGTTAAGCTTACCAT
GGCAGGCCTGCAGCTCATGACCCCTGCTTCCTCACCAATGGGTCCTTTCTTTGGACTGCCATGGCAACAA
GAAGCAATTCATGATAACATTTATACGCCAAGAAAATACCAGGTTGAGCTGCTGGAAGCAGCTCTGGACC
ATAACACAATTGTGTGCTTGAACACTGGCTCAGGGAAGACGTTCATCGCGGTCCTGCTCACCAAAGAGCT
GGCCCATCAGATCAGGGGCGACCTCAACCCGCATGCAAAAAGGACCGTGTTCCTCGTCAACTCTGCAAAC
CAGGTTGCTCAACAAGTGTCAGCCGTCAGAACTCACTCGGATCTCAAGGTTGGAGAGTACTCAGACCTAG
AAGTAAATGCATCTTGGACAAAAGAGAGATGGAGCCAAGAGTTTACTAAGCACCAGGTTCTCATTATGAC
TTGCTATGTCGCCTTGACTGTTTTGAAAAATGGTTACTTATCACTGTCAGACATTAACCTTTTGGTGTTT
GATGAGTGTCATCTTGCGATTCTAGACCACCCCTATCGTGAAATTATGAAGCTCTGTGAGAGTTGTCCAT
CATGCCCTCGAATTTTGGGACTAACTGCTTCCATTTTAAATGGGAAATGTGATCCAGAGGAATTGGAAGA
GAAGATTCAGAAACTGGAGCGAATTCTCAGGAGTGACGCTGAGACGGCGACTGACTTGGTGGTCCTGGAC
AGATACACTTCTCAGCCTTGTGAGATTGTGGTAGACTGTGGACCGTTTACTGACAGAAGTGGGCTGTATG
AGAGATTGCTGATGGAGTTAGAAGCAGCACTTGATTTTATCAATGATTGTAATGTAGCTGTACATTCAAA
GGAAAGAGATTCTACTTTGATTTCCAAACAAATCCTCTCAGACTGCCGTGCAGTGTTGGTTGTTCTGGGA
CCCTGGTGTGCAGATAAAGTAGCTGGGATGATGGTAAGAGAACTTCAGAAGTACATCAAACATGAGCAAG
AGGAGCTACACAGGAAGTTCCTATTGTTTACAGACACCTTGTTAAGGAAAATACACGCCCTGTGTGAAGA
GTACTTCTCACCTGCCTCACTTGACCTGAAGTATGTAACTCCCAAAGTCATGAAACTGCTCGAGATCCTG
CGCAAATACAAGCCCTATGAGCGACAGCAGTTTGAAAGTGTTGAGTGGTACAATAACAGGAATCAGGATA
ATTACGTGTCCTGGAGTGATTCCGAGGATGACGATGATGACGAAGAAATTGAAGAAAAAGAAAAGCCAGA
GACAAATTTTCCTTCTCCGTTTACCAATATTTTATGTGGGATTATTTTTGTGGAAAGAAGATACACAGCA
GTTGTCCTAAACAGATTGATAAAGGAAGCTGGCAAACAAGATCCAGAGCTGGCTTATATCAGCAGCAACT
TTATAACTGGACACGGCATTGGAAAGAACCAGCCTCGCAGCAAACAGATGGAGGCGGAGTTCAGAAAGCA
GGAGGAGGTACTTAGGAAATTTCGAGCTCATGAGACCAACCTGCTCATTGCAACAAGTGTTGTAGAAGAG
GGTGTGGATATTCCCAAGTGCAATTTGGTGGTTCGTTTTGATTTGCCTACAGAGTATCGATCATATGTCC
AGTCTAAAGGACGGGCACGAGCGCCGATCTCTAATTACGTAATGTTAGCAGATACAGACAAGATAAAGAG
CTTTGAAGAAGACCTCAAGACCTACAAAGCTATTGAAAAGATCTTAAGGAACAAGTGTTCGAAGTCAGCG
GATGGTGCTGAGGCGGACGTCCATGCTGGTGTAGATGATGAGGATGCTTTCCCGCCATATGTGCTGAGGC
CTGATGATGGGGGTCCTCGAGTCACAATCAACACTGCCATTGGACACATCAACAGATATTGTGCTCGATT
ACCAAGTGATCCGTTTACGCATCTAGCTCCCAAATGTAGAACCCGAGAATTGCCTGATGGTACATTTTAT
TCAACTCTTTATCTTCCGATTAACTCACCTCTTCGAGCCTCCATTGTTGGTCCACCGATGGACAGTGTAC
GGTTGGCTGAAAGAGTGGTAGCTCTCATTTGCTGTGAAAAACTGCACAAAATTGGTGAACTGGATGAACA
CTTGATGCCAGTTGGGAAAGAGACTGTTAAATATGAAGAAGAGCTGGACTTACATGACGAGGAGGAGACC
AGTGTTCCCGGGAGACCAGGGTCCACAAAACGACGGCAGTGCTACCCCAAAGCAATTCCAGAGTGCTTGA
GGGAGAGTTACCCCAAACCCGACCAGCCTTGTTACCTGTATGTGATAGGAATGGTCTTAACTACCCCCCT
CCCTGATGAACTCAACTTCAGGCGGCGGAAGCTCTACCCACCTGAGGACACCACAAGATGCTTTGGGATC
CTGACAGCCAAACCCATACCTCAGATTCCTCACTTTCCTGTGTATACACGCTCTGGAGAGGTCACCATAT
CCATCGAGCTGAAGAAGTCTGGTTTCACATTGTCTCAACAAATGCTCGAGCTGATTACAAGATTGCACCA
GTACATATTCTCACATATTCTCCGGCTTGAGAAGCCTGCCCTGGAGTTTAAACCTACAGGCGCGGAGTCA
GCCTACTGTGTTCTACCTCTTAATGTTGTTAATGACTCCGGCACTTTGGACATTGACTTTAAATTCATGG
AGGATATTGAGAAGTCGGAAGCTCGGATAGGCATTCCTAGCACCAAGTATTCAAAGGAAACACCGTTTGT
CTTTAAGTTAGAAGATTACCAAGATGCAGTGATCATTCCAAGATACCGCAATTTTGATCAGCCTCATCGA
TTTTATGTAGCTGATGTATATACGGATCTTACCCCACTCAGTAAATTTCCTTCCCCTGAATATGAAACTT
TTGCAGAATATTATAAAACAAAGTATAACCTTGACCTGACCAATCTCAACCAGCCACTGCTGGATGTTGA
CCACACATCTTCCAGACTGAACCTTTTGACACCTCGGCATTTGAATCAGAAGGGGAAAGCACTTCCTCTA
AGCAGTGCTGAGAAGAGGAAGGCCAAATGGGAAAGTCTGCAGAACAAACAGATCCTGGTTCCGGAACTCT
GTGCTATACATCCAATCCCAGCATCACTGTGGAGAAAAGCGGTTTGTCTCCCCAGCATACTGTATCGCCT
TCACTGCCTTCTGACTGCAGAGGAACTAAGAGCTCAGACAGCCAGCGATGCTGGTGTGGGTGTCAGATCA
CTTCCCGTGGATTTTAGATACCCTAACTTAGACTTCGGGTGGAAAAAATCTATTGATAGCAAGTCTTTCA
TCTCAAGCTGTAACTCCTCGTTGGCTGAGAGTGATAATTACTGTAAGCACAGCACAACTGTAGTCCCTGA
ACATGCTGCACATCAAGGTGCTACTAGACCCTCCTTAGAAAACCATGACCAAATGTCTGTGAACTGCAAA
AGGTTGCCCGCTGAGTCACCTGCTAAGCTCCAAAGTGAGGTTTCAACGGATCTTACAGCAATTAATGGTC
TTTCTTACAATAAAAACCTTGCCAATGGCAGTTATGATTTAGTTAACAGAGACTTTTGCCAAGGAAATCA
GCTGAATTACTTCAAGCAGGAAATACCTGTACAACCAACTACCTCATATCCCATTCAGAATTTGTACAAT
TATGAGAACCAGCCCAAGCCCAGCAATGAATGTCCTCTACTGAGTAATACGTACCTTGATGGGAACGCTA
ACACATCTACCTCAGATGGAAGCCCCGCGGTGTCCACGATGCCTGCCATGATGAATGCTGTTAAAGCACT
CAAGGACAGGATGGACTCTGAGCAGAGCCCTTCTGTTGGGTACTCCTCAAGGACTCTTGGCCCCAATCCG
GGACTGATTCTCCAGGCTTTGACACTGTCAAATGCCAGTGATGGGTTTAACCTGGAGCGGCTTGAGATGC
TTGGCGACTCCTTTTTAAAGCATGCTATCACCACATATCTGTTTTGCACGTACCCTGATGCTCATGAAGG
CCGCCTTTCATATATGAGAAGCAAAAAGGTCAGCAACTGTAACCTGTATCGCCTTGGCAAGAAGAAGGGA
CTGCCCAGCCGCATGGTGGTGTCGATATTCGATCCTCCTGTGAATTGGCTTCCTCCTGGTTATGTGGTAA
ACCAAGACAAAAGTAACTCAGAGAAGTGGGAAAAGGATGAAATGACAAAAGACTGCTTGCTGGCTAATGG
CAAACTGGGTGAGGCCTGTGAGGAGGAGGAGGACCTGACGTGGAGGGCCCCCAAGGAGGAGGCCGAGGAT
GAGGACGACTTCCTGGAGTATGACCAGGAGCATATCCAGTTTATAGACAGCATGCTCATGGGCTCGGGCG
CCTTCGTGAGGAAAATCTCTCTGTCGCCCTTCTCAGCCTCCGACTCTGCATACGAATGGAAGATGCCCAA
GAAGGCCTCCTTGGGCAGTATGCCGTTTGCCTCGGGCCTTGAGGATTTTGATTACAGCTCTTGGGATGCG
ATGTGCTATCTGGATCCTAGCAAAGCCGTTGAAGAGGATGACTTTGTGGTAGGTTTCTGGAATCCATCAG
AAGAGAACTGTGGCGTCGACACAGGGAAGCAGTCCATTTCTTACGACTTGCACACGGAGCAGTGCATTGC
TGACAAGAGCATAGCGGACTGTGTGGAGGCCCTGCTGGGCTGCTACTTAACCAGCTGCGGCGAGAGGGCT
GCTCAGCTCTTCCTCTGTTCGCTGGGGCTGAAGGTGCTCCCAGTAATCAAAAGGACCAGCCGGGAGAAGG
CCTTGGACCCTGCTCAGGAGAACGGAAGCAGCCAACAAAAGAGCCTTTCAGGGAGCTGTGCCTCTCCAGT
TGGCCCACGCTCCTCTGCAGGGAAAGACTTGGAGTACGGCTGCCTGAAGATCCCACCGAGGTGCATGTTT
GACCATCCAGACGCAGAGAAAACCCTCAACCACCTGATATCTGGGTTTGAAACTTTTGAGAAGAAAATTA
ACTATAGATTCAAGAATAAGGCTTATCTTCTGCAGGCTTTTACACACGCCTCCTACCACTACAACACTAT
CACTGATTGTTACCAGCGCTTAGAATTCCTGGGAGATGCGATTTTGGACTACCTCATAACCAAGCACCTT
TATGAAGACCCACGGCAGCATTCTCCAGGGGTCTTGACTGACTTGCGCTCTGCCCTTGTCAATAACACCA
TCTTTGCATCATTGGCTGTGAAGTATGACTACCACAAGTACTTTAAAGCTGTCTCTCCTGAGCTCTTTCA
TGTTATTGATGACTTTGTGAAGTTTCAGCTTGAGAAGAACGAAATGCAAGGAATGGACTCTGAGCTTAGG
AGATCCGAGGAGGATGAGGAGAAAGAAGAGGATATCGAAGTCCCCAAGGCCATGGGGGACATTTTTGAGT
CTCTTGCTGGTGCCATTTATATGGACAGTGGGATGTCTCTGGAGGTGGTCTGGCAGGTGTACTATCCGAT
GATGCAGCCTCTAATAGAAAAGTTTTCTGCAAATGTGCCTCGTTCTCCAGTGAGAGAATTGCTCGAGATG
GAACCAGAAACTGCCAAGTTTAGCCCAGCGGAGAGAACTTATGATGGAAAGGTCAGAGTCACCGTGGAAG
TGGTGGGAAAGGGGAAATTTAAAGGTGTTGGCCGGAGCTACAGGATCGCCAAGTCTGCTGCAGCACGAAG
GGCCCTCCGCAGCCTCAAAGCTAACCAGCCTCAGGTTCCTAACAGCTCGCTAGAGGGCCCGCGGTTCGAA
CAAAAACTCATCTCAGAAGAGGATCTGAATATGCATACCGGTCATCATCACCATCACCATTGAGTTTAAA
CCCGCTGATCAGCCTCGACTGTGCCTTCTAGTTGCCAGCCATCTGTTGTTTGCCCCTCCCCCGTGCCTTC
CTTGACCCTGGAAGGTGCCACTCCCACTGTCCTTTCCTAATAAAATGAGGAAATTGCATCGCATTGTCTG
AGTAGGTGTCATTCTATTCTGGGGGGTGGGGTGGGGCAGGACAGCAAGGGGGAGGATTGGGAAGACAATA
GCAGGCATGCTGGGGATGCGGTGGGCTCTATGGCTTCTGAGGCGGAAAGAACCCGGTAGGCGCCAACCGG
CTCCGTTCTTTGGTGGCCCCTTCGCGCCACCTTCTACTCCTCCCCTAGTCAGGAAGTTCCCCCCCGCCCC
GCAGCTCGCGTCGTGCAGGACGTGACAAATGGAAGTAGCACGTCTCACTAGTCTCGTGCAGATGGACAGC
ACCGCTGAGCAATGGAAGCGGGTAGGCCTTTGGGGCAGCGGCCAATAGCAGCTTTGCTCCTTCGCTTTCT
GGGCTCAGAGGCTGGGAAGGGGTGGGTCCGGGGGCGGGCTCAGGGGCGGGCTCAGGGGCGGGGCGGGCGC
CCGAAGGTCCTCCGGAGGCCCGGCATTCTGCACGCTTCAAAAGCGCACGTCTGCCGCGCTGTTCTCCTCT
TCCTCATCTCCGGGCCTTTCGACCTGCAGCCCAAGCTAGCATCGGCATAGTATATCGGCATAGTATAATA
CGACAAGGTGAGGAACTAAACCATGGCCAAGCCTTTGTCTCAAGAAGAATCCACCCTCATTGAAAGAGCA
ACGGCTACAATCAACAGCATCCCCATCTCTGAAGACTACAGCGTCGCCAGCGCAGCTCTCTCTAGCGACG
GCCGCATCTTCACTGGTGTCAATGTATATCATTTTACTGGGGGACCTTGTGCAGAACTCGTGGTGCTGGG
CACTGCTGCTGCTGCGGCAGCTGGCAACCTGACTTGTATCGTCGCGATCGGAAATGAGAACAGGGGCATC
TTGAGCCCCTGCGGACGGTGCCGACAGGTGCTTCTCGATCTGCATCCTGGGATCAAAGCCATAGTGAAGG
ACAGTGATGGACAGCCGACGGCAGTTGGGATTCGTGAATTGCTGCCCTCTGGTTATGTGTGGGAGGGCTA
AGCACTTCGTGGCCGAGGAGCAGGACTGACACGTGCTACGAGATTTCGATTCCACCGCCGCCTTCTATGA
AAGGTTGGGCTTCGGAATCGTTTTCCGGGACGCCGGCTGGATGATCCTCCAGCGCGGGGATCTCATGCTG
GAGTTCTTCGCCCACCCCAACTTGTTTATTGCAGCTTATAATGGTTACAAATAAAGCAATAGCATCACAA
ATTTCACAAATAAAGCATTTTTTTCACTGCATTCTAGTTGTGGTTTGTCCAAACTCATCAATGTATCTTA
TCATGTCTGTATGCATGGTGGTAATACGGTTATCCACAGAATCAGGGGATAACGCAGGAAAGAACATGTG
AGCAAAAGGCCAGCAAAAGGCCAGGAACCGTAAAAAGGCCGCGTTGCTGGCGTTTTTCCATAGGCTCCGC
CCCCCTGACGAGCATCACAAAAATCGACGCTCAAGTCAGAGGTGGCGAAACCCGACAGGACTATAAAGAT
ACCAGGCGTTTCCCCCTGGAAGCTCCCTCGTGCGCTCTCCTGTTCCGACCCTGCCGCTTACCGGATACCT
GTCCGCCTTTCTCCCTTCGGGAAGCGTGGCGCTTTCTCATAGCTCACGCTGTAGGTATCTCAGTTCGGTG
TAGGTCGTTCGCTCCAAGCTGGGCTGTGTGCACGAACCCCCCGTTCAGCCCGACCGCTGCGCCTTATCCG
GTAACTATCGTCTTGAGTCCAACCCGGTAAGACACGACTTATCGCCACTGGCAGCAGCCACTGGTAACAG
GATTAGCAGAGCGAGGTATGTAGGCGGTGCTACAGAGTTCTTGAAGTGGTGGCCTAACTACGGCTACACT
AGAAGAACAGTATTTGGTATCTGCGCTCTGCTGAAGCCAGTTACCTTCGGAAAAAGAGTTGGTAGCTCTT
GATCCGGCAAACAAACCACCGCTGGTAGCGGTGGTTTTTTTGTTTGCAAGCAGCAGATTACGCGCAGAAA
AAAAGGATCTCAAGAAGATCCTTTGATCTTTTCTACGGGGTCTGACGCTCAGTGGAACGAAAACTCACGT
TAAGGGATTTTGGTCATGAGATTATCAAAAAGGATCTTCACCTAGATCCTTTTAAATTAAAAATGAAGTT
TTAAATCAATCTAAAGTATATATGAGTAACCTGAGGCTGACAGTTACCAATGCTTAATCAGTGAGGCACC
TATCTCAGCGATCTGTCTATTTCGTTCATCCATAGTTGCCTGACTCCCCGTCGTGTAGATAACTACGATA
CGGGAGGGCTTACCATCTGGCCCCAGTGCTGCAATGATACCGCGAGACCCACGCTCACCGGCTCCAGATT
TATCAGCAATAAACCAGCCAGCCGGAAGGGCCGAGCGCAGAAGTGGTCCTGCAACTTTATCCGCCTCCAT
CCAGTCTATTAATTGTTGCCGGGAAGCTAGAGTAAGTAGTTCGCCAGTTAATAGTTTGCGCAACGTTGTT
GCCATTGCTACAGGCATCGTGGTGTCACGCTCGTCGTTTGGTATGGCTTCATTCAGCTCCGGTTCCCAAC
GATCAAGGCGAGTTACATGATCCCCCATGTTGTGCAAAAAAGCGGTTAGCTCCTTCGGTCCTCCGATCGT
TGTCAGAAGTAAGTTGGCCGCAGTGTTATCACTCATGGTTATGGCAGCACTGCATAATTCTCTTACTGTC
ATGCCATCCGTAAGATGCTTTTCTGTGACTGGTGAGTACTCAACCAAGTCATTCTGAGAATAGTGTATGC
GGCGACCGAGTTGCTCTTGCCCGGCGTCAATACGGGATAATACCGCGCCACATAGCAGAACTTTAAAAGT
GCTCATCATTGGAAAACGTTCTTCGGGGCGAAAACTCTCAAGGATCTTACCGCTGTTGAGATCCAGTTCG
ATGTAACCCACTCGTGCACCCAACTGATCTTCAGCATCTTTTACTTTCACCAGCGTTTCAGGGTGAGCAA
AAACAGGAAGGCAAAATGCCGCAAAAAAGGGAATAAGGGCGACACGGAAATGTTGAATACTCATCCTCAG
GACTCTCCCTTTTTCAATATTATTGAAGCATTTATCAGGGTTATTGTCTCATGAGCGGATACATATTTGA
ATGTATTTAGAAAAATAAACAAATAGGGGTTCCGCGCACATTTCCCCGAAAAGTGCCACCTG
[124 nt withheld, positions 10423-10546]
C
[91 nt withheld, positions 10548-10638]
A
[49 nt withheld, positions 10640-10688]
CCTTTGACGTTGGAGTCCACGTTCTTT
[37 nt withheld, positions 10716-10752]
ACCCTATCTCGGTCTATTCTTTTGATTTATAAGGGATTTTGCCGATTTCGGCCTATTGGTTAAAAAAT
Features (pLannotate 1.2.2; 15 found; start..end, strand, type, name):
     86..297     +  promoter       EF-1α core promoter: core promoter for human elongation factor EF-1α
    298..1240    +  intron         EF-1α intron A: intron upstream of the start codon of human EF-1α
   1281..1299    +  promoter       T7 promoter: promoter for bacteriophage T7 RNA polymerase
   1323..7046    +  CDS            Dicer1: DICER_MOUSE - Also known as Dicer, Mdcr. Experimental evidence at protein level: Swiss-Prot protein existence level 1. [Isoform 2]: More active than isoform 1 to process long double-stranded RNA into siRNAs. Responsible for the accumulation of endogenous siRNAs observed in mouse oocytes compared to somatic cells and it regulates meiotic spindle organization in female germline. From Mus musculus (Mouse).
   7159..7383    +  polyA_signal   bGH poly(A) signal: bovine growth hormone polyadenylation signal
   7403..7791    +  promoter       PGK promoter (fragment): mouse phosphoglycerate kinase 1 promoter
   7810..7844    +  promoter       EM7 promoter (fragment): synthetic bacterial promoter&nbsp
   7863..8261    +  CDS            BSD: blasticidin S deaminase; Aspergillus terreus BSD; confers resistance to blasticidin
   8262..8289    +  CDS            BleoR (fragment): antibiotic-binding protein; Sh ble from Streptoalloteichus hindustanus; confers resistance to bleomycin, phleomycin, and Zeocin™
   8299..8424    +  CDS            ble (fragment): BLE_KLEPN - Experimental evidence at protein level: Swiss-Prot protein existence level 1. Binding protein with a strong affinity to the bleomycin family of antibiotics. Binds to CL990; an antimitotic-antibiotic compound. From Klebsiella pneumoniae.
   8419..8540    +  polyA_signal   SV40 poly(A) signal: SV40 polyadenylation signal
   8665..9253    -  rep_origin     ori: high-copy-number ColE1/pMB1/pBR322/pUC origin of replication
   9424..10284   -  CDS            AmpR: β-lactamase; bla; confers resistance to ampicillin, carbenicillin, and related antibiotics
  10292..10396   -  promoter       AmpR promoter: bla
  10423..31      +  rep_origin     f1 ori (across the origin) (sequence partly withheld): f1 bacteriophage origin of replication; arrow indicates direction of (+) strand synthesis
