[The description below was written by a language model from this plasmid's Addgene catalogue record and pLannotate feature annotations shown in this document.]
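Description:
pEF1-MH.Bl-mDcrSOM is a 10,820 bp mammalian expression plasmid built on the pEF1alpha.Blast backbone and carrying mouse Dicer (Dicer1) as its insert. The Dicer coding region, annotated at roughly 5.7 kb, sits downstream of the human EF-1α core promoter and its intron A, a combination that gives strong constitutive transcription in many mammalian cell types. It is terminated by the bovine growth hormone polyadenylation signal. A T7 promoter lies between the EF-1α intron and the open reading frame and could serve for in vitro transcription or as a sequencing primer site. The "SOM" and "MH" elements of the name may point to a particular Dicer isoform and to epitope tags, but the record does not define them and no tag is annotated. About 110 bp between the end of the Dicer match and the bGH signal is unannotated. The cloning sites are also not recorded.

A second cassette provides selection in mammalian cells: a PGK promoter fragment followed by a partial EM7 bacterial promoter drives blasticidin S deaminase (BSD), ending in an SV40 polyadenylation signal. Short bleomycin-resistance fragments after BSD appear to be remnants of backbone construction rather than functional markers. In bacteria the plasmid is maintained through a high-copy ColE1/pUC-type origin and β-lactamase (ampicillin resistance), and an f1 origin is also present. The repository-sequenced and depositor-supplied records are the same length and show the same feature order, differing only in where numbering starts. The stated purpose is protein expression, and the blasticidin marker would also allow selection of stably expressing mammalian cells.
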