Addgene plasmid #120540: pEF1-MH.Bl-mDcrSOM
Purpose: protein expression
Depositing lab: Petr Svoboda. Depositing organization: Institute of Molecular Genetics of the Czech Academy of Sciences.
Backbone
  Vector backbone: pEF1alpha.Blast
  Vector type: Mammalian Expression
Growth in bacteria
  Bacterial resistance: Ampicillin, 100 μg/mL
  Growth temperature: 30°C
  Growth strain: DH5alpha
  Growth instructions: Pick small colonies as larger colonies tend to be incorrect.
  Copy number: High Copy
Gene/Insert
  Gene/Insert name: Dicer
  Species: M. musculus (mouse)
  Entrez Gene: Dicer1 (a.k.a. 1110006F08Rik, D12Ertd7e, aviD, mKIAA0928)
  Cloning method: Restriction Enzyme; 5′ cloning site Unknown (unknown if destroyed); 3′ cloning site Unknown (unknown if destroyed)
Terms and licenses: Academic/Nonprofit Terms; Industry Terms: Not Available to Industry
How to cite: pEF1-MH.Bl-mDcrSOM was a gift from Petr Svoboda (Addgene plasmid # 120540 ; http://n2t.net/addgene:120540 ; RRID:Addgene_120540)
